>Addgene plasmid #11981 | pJTX-GL3 | addgene partial sequence | sequence record 18569 | LucNRev 5'-CCTTATGCAGTTGCTCTCC-3'
GGCGCCGGGCCTTTCTTTATGTTTTTGGCGTCTTCCATGGTGGCTTTACCAACAGTACCGGAATGCCAAG
CTGATCTCGAGATCCAGATCTGGATCCAAGCAGTTGGTGAGAAAATGAAGACAAACGGATGAACAGTCCG
GAGTCCGCGGCCGACCGGGTTGGCCAAGTCCGTCCGTCTGTCTGTCTGTCTGCCTGAGCGCTCTCCTGCC
AGGCTGTCTCTGCCACACTCAGTGCAACTCTGAGTCCTTATCCAGCCTGAGCTCAACACTTATCTGCTAC
CAGTCAATCCCTAAAAATAGCCCATGGTGGATCCCCGAGGCTTTCCCATTGGCTTGCGTCGTTCTCAGGG
GGGCGGGCCCACCCGTCGCCATGGAGACCTCACCCTAGAAGATTCTTCTCTGGGCCCGCGAAGGCTCACG
GGATGAGGTAATGCTCCGCTGCGCTCCTACAGTTGGGGGAATTGGCATGCAAGCTTGGGCTGCAGGTCGA
GCCCGGGCTAGCACGCGTAAGAGCTCGGTACCTATCGATAGAGAAATGTTCTGGCACCTGCACTTGCACT
