[The description below was written by a language model from this plasmid's Addgene catalogue record.]
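Description:
pJTX-GL3 is a mammalian luciferase reporter plasmid built on the Promega pGL3 backbone (about 5 kb without insert). It is maintained in E. coli as a high-copy plasmid under ampicillin selection. The record gives no feature table, so the origin and other backbone elements are not itemised, and no mammalian selection marker is recorded.

The insert is a roughly 375 bp fragment of the mouse c-jun (Jun) promoter spanning positions -225 to +150 relative to the transcription start. It was cloned by restriction digestion between HindIII, which is retained, and XhoI, which was destroyed during cloning. The fragment sits upstream of the backbone's luciferase coding sequence, so reporter output reflects the transcriptional activity of the promoter fragment rather than that of a heterologous promoter. The "Luc" tag entry in the record refers to this downstream reporter.

What distinguishes this version is a point mutation in the ATF (AP1-like) binding site of the promoter. It belongs to a matched set. pJC6GL3 covers the same promoter region and, by implication, is the unmutated version. pJSXGL3 is mutated at the MEF2 site, and pJSTXGL3 is mutated at both sites. Comparing luciferase activity across the set in transfected mammalian cells shows how much each element contributes to c-jun promoter induction. The associated study applied this approach to epidermal growth factor signalling through a Rac pathway. pJTX-GL3 specifically tests the requirement for the ATF/AP1-like site, since loss of inducibility relative to the parental construct would implicate factors that bind there.
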