Addgene plasmid #11981: pJTX-GL3
Purpose: Reporter gene with mouse c-jun promoter and point mutation of AP1 binding site
Depositing lab: Ron Prywes. Depositing organization: Columbia University. Publication: Epidermal growth factor induction of the c-jun promoter by a Rac pathway. Clarke N, Arenzana N, Hai T, Minden A, Prywes R. Mol Cell Biol. 1998 Feb . 18(2):1065-73. PubMed 9448004.
Backbone
  Vector backbone: pGL3
  Backbone manufacturer: Promega
  Backbone size w/o insert (bp): 5000
  Vector type: Mammalian Expression, Luciferase
Growth in bacteria
  Bacterial resistance: Ampicillin, 100 μg/mL
  Growth temperature: 37°C
  Growth strain: DH5alpha
  Copy number: High Copy
Gene/Insert
  Gene/Insert name: c-jun promoter (alt name: c-jun)
  Species: M. musculus (mouse)
  Insert size (bp): 375
  Entrez Gene: Jun (a.k.a. AP-1, Junc, c-jun)
  Tag / fusion protein: Luc (C terminal on backbone)
  Cloning method: Restriction Enzyme; 5′ cloning site HindIII (not destroyed); 3′ cloning site XhoI (destroyed during cloning)
  Sequencing primers: 5′ NA
Terms and licenses: Academic/Nonprofit Terms; Industry Terms: Not Available to Industry
Depositor comments: Plasmids pJC6GL3, pJSXGL3, pJTXGL3, and pJSTXGL3 contain positions -225 to +150 of the murine c-jun promoter. pJSXGL3, pJTXGL3, and pJSTXGL3 contain mutations at the MEF2 site, ATF (AP1-like) site, and both sites, respectively.
How to cite: pJTX-GL3 was a gift from Ron Prywes (Addgene plasmid # 11981 ; http://n2t.net/addgene:11981 ; RRID:Addgene_11981)
